>Addgene plasmid #218282 | pITEu2 | addgene full sequence | sequence record 433684 | Addgene NGS Result
ATAACAGGGTAATATAGCTGTTTAGCTTGCCTCGTCCCCGCCGGGTCACCCGGCCAGCGACATGGAGGCC
CAGAATACCCTCCTTGACAGTCTTGACGTGCGCAGCTCAGGGGCATGATGTGACTGTCGCCCGTACATTT
AGCCCATACATCCCCATGTATAATCATTTGCATCCATACATTTTGATGGCCGCACGGCGCGAAGCAAAAA
TTACGGCTCCTCGCTGCGGACCTGCGAGCAGGGAAACGCTCCCCTCACAGACGCGTTGAATTGTCCCCAC
GCCGCGCCCCTGTAGAGAAATATAAAAGGTTAGGATTTGCCACTGAGGTTCTTCTTTCATATACTTCCTT
TTAAAATCTTGCTAGGATACAGTTCTCACATCACATCCGAACATAAACAACCATGGGTAAAAAGCCTGAA
CTCACCGCGACGTCTGTCGAGAAGTTTCTGATCGAAAAGTTCGACAGCGTCTCCGACCTGATGCAGCTCT
CGGAGGGCGAAGAATCTCGTGCTTTCAGCTTCGATGTAGGAGGGCGTGGATATGTCCTGCGGGTAAATAG
CTGCGCCGATGGTTTCTACAAAGATCGTTATGTTTAAACGCATGCGGCGTAATCATGGTCATAGCTGTTT
CCTGTGTGAAATTGTTATCCGCTCACAATTCCACACAACATACGAGCCGGAAGCATAAAGTGTAAAGCCT
GGGGTGCCTAATGAGTGAGCTAACTCACATTAATTGCGTTGCGCTCACTGCCCGCTTTCCAGTCGGGAAA
CCTGTCGTGCCAGCTGCATTAATGAATCGGCCAACGCGCGGGGAGAGGCGGTTTGCGTATTGGGCGCTCT
TCCGCTTCCTCGCTCACTGACTCGCTGCGCTCGGTCGTTCGGCTGCGGCGAGCGGTATCAGCTCACTCAA
AGGCGGTAATACGGTTATCCACAGAATCAGGGGATAACGCAGGAAAGAACATGTGAGCAAAAGGCCAGCA
AAAGGCCAGGAACCGTAAAAAGGCCGCGTTGCTGGCGTTTTTCCATAGGCTCCGCCCCCCTGACGAGCAT
CACAAAAATCGACGCTCAAGTCAGAGGTGGCGAAACCCGACAGGACTATAAAGATACCAGGCGTTTCCCC
CTGGAAGCTCCCTCGTGCGCTCTCCTGTTCCGACCCTGCCGCTTACCGGATACCTGTCCGCCTTTCTCCC
TTCGGGAAGCGTGGCGCTTTCTCATAGCTCACGCTGTAGGTATCTCAGTTCGGTGTAGGTCGTTCGCTCC
AAGCTGGGCTGTGTGCACGAACCCCCCGTTCAGCCCGACCGCTGCGCCTTATCCGGTAACTATCGTCTTG
AGTCCAACCCGGTAAGACACGACTTATCGCCACTGGCAGCAGCCACTGGTAACAGGATTAGCAGAGCGAG
GTATGTAGGCGGTGCTACAGAGTTCTTGAAGTGGTGGCCTAACTACGGCTACACTAGAAGAACAGTATTT
GGTATCTGCGCTCTGCTGAAGCCAGTTACCTTCGGAAAAAGAGTTGGTAGCTCTTGATCCGGCAAACAAA
CCACCGCTGGTAGCGGTGGTTTTTTTGTTTGCAAGCAGCAGATTACGCGCAGAAAAAAAGGATCTCAAGA
AGATCCTTTGATCTTTTCTACGGGGTCTGACGCTCAGTGGAACGAAAACTCACGTTAAGGGATTTTGGTC
ATGAGATTATCAAAAAGGATCTTCACCTAGATCCTTTTAAATTAAAAATGAAGTTTTAAATCAATCTAAA
GTATATATGAGTAAACTTGGTCTGACAGTTACCAATGCTTAATCAGTGAGGCACCTATCTCAGCGATCTG
TCTATTTCGTTCATCCATAGTTGCCTGACTCCCCGTCGTGTAGATAACTACGATACGGGAGGGCTTACCA
TCTGGCCCCAGTGCTGCAATGATACCGCGAGACCCACGCTCACCGGCTCCAGATTTATCAGCAATAAACC
AGCCAGCCGGAAGGGCCGAGCGCAGAAGTGGTCCTGCAACTTTATCCGCCTCCATCCAGTCTATTAATTG
TTGCCGGGAAGCTAGAGTAAGTAGTTCGCCAGTTAATAGTTTGCGCAACGTTGTTGCCATTGCTACAGGC
ATCGTGGTGTCACGCTCGTCGTTTGGTATGGCTTCATTCAGCTCCGGTTCCCAACGATCAAGGCGAGTTA
CATGATCCCCCATGTTGTGCAAAAAAGCGGTTAGCTCCTTCGGTCCTCCGATCGTTGTCAGAAGTAAGTT
GGCCGCAGTGTTATCACTCATGGTTATGGCAGCACTGCATAATTCTCTTACTGTCATGCCATCCGTAAGA
TGCTTTTCTGTGACTGGTGAGTACTCAACCAAGTCATTCTGAGAATAGTGTATGCGGCGACCGAGTTGCT
CTTGCCCGGCGTCAATACGGGATAATACCGCGCCACATAGCAGAACTTTAAAAGTGCTCATCATTGGAAA
ACGTTCTTCGGGGCGAAAACTCTCAAGGATCTTACCGCTGTTGAGATCCAGTTCGATGTAACCCACTCGT
GCACCCAACTGATCTTCAGCATCTTTTACTTTCACCAGCGTTTCTGGGTGAGCAAAAACAGGAAGGCAAA
ATGCCGCAAAAAAGGGAATAAGGGCGACACGGAAATGTTGAATACTCATACTCTTCCTTTTTCAATATTA
TTGAAGCATTTATCAGGGTTATTGTCTCATGAGCGGATACATATTTGAATGTATTTAGAAAAATAAACAA
ATAGGGGTTCCGCGCACATTTCCCCGAAAAGTGCCACCTGACGTCTAAGAAACCATTATTATCATGACAT
TAACCTATAAAAATAGGCGTATCACGAGGCCCTTTCGTCTCGCGCGTTTCGGTGATGACGGTGAAAACCT
CTGACACATGCAGCTCCCGGAGACGGTCACAGCTTGTCTGTAAGCGGATGCCGGGAGCAGACAAGCCCGT
CAGGGCGCGTCAGCGGGTGTTGGCGGGTGTCGGGGCTGGCTTAACTATGCGGCATCAGAGCAGATTGTAC
TGAGAGTGCACCATATGCGGTGTGAAATACCGCACAGATGCGTAAGGAGAAAATACCGCATCAGGCGCCA
TTCGCCATTCAGGCTGCGCAACTGTTGGGAAGGGCGATCGGTGCGGGCCTCTTCGCTATTACGCCAGCTG
GCGAAAGGGGGATGTGCTGCAAGGCGATTAAGTTGGGTAACGCCAGGGTTTTCCCAGTCACGACGTTGTA
AAACGACGGCCAGTGCATGCGTTTAAACCACGAAAAGTTCACCATAACTTCGAATAAAGTCGCGGAAAAA
AGTAAACAGCTATTGCTACTCAAATGAGGTTTGCAGAAGCTTGTTGAAGCATGATGAAGCGTTCTAAACG
CACTATTCATCATTAAATATTTAAAGCTCATAAAATTGTATTCAATTCCTATTCTAAATGGCTTTTATTT
CTATTACAACTATTAGCTCTAAATCCATATCCTCATAAGCAGCAATCAATTCTATCTATACTTTAAAAGA
TCTATGATTACTTATCACGACGCATTCGCGAAAGCGAACCATTACCTTGATGATGCAGATCTCCCGGTCG
TCATTACTCTACATGGACGCTTTAGCCAGGGCTGGTATTTCTGTTTCGAAGCACGAGAATTTCTCGAAAC
TGGAGATGAGGCCGCGCGCTTAGCTGGTAACGCACCTTTTATTATTGATAAAGACAGTGGTGAAATTCAT
TCTCTGGGAACGGCAAAACCGCTGGAAGAATATCTACAGGATTACGAAATAAAAAAGGCTACCTTCGGCT
TGCCCTGAAGTTACGCTAGGG
Features (pLannotate 1.2.2; 13 found; start..end, strand, type, name):
     59..402     +  promoter       TEF promoter: Ashbya gossypii TEF promoter
    409..596     +  CDS            HygR (fragment): aminoglycoside phosphotransferase from E. coli; aph(4)-Ia; confers resistance to hygromycin
    642..658     -  protein_bind   lac operator: The lac repressor binds to the lac operator to inhibit transcription in E. coli. This inhibition can be relieved by adding lactose or isopropyl-β-D-thiogalactopyranoside (IPTG). lac repressor encoded by lacI
    666..696     -  promoter       lac promoter: promoter for the E. coli lac operon
    711..732     -  protein_bind   CAP binding site: CAP binding activates transcription in the presence of cAMP. E. coli catabolite activator protein
    745..837     -  CDS            lacI (fragment): lac repressor; lacI; The lac repressor binds to the lac operator to inhibit transcription in E. coli. This inhibition can be relieved by adding lactose or isopropyl-β-D-thiogalactopyranoside (IPTG).
   1020..1608    -  rep_origin     ori: high-copy-number ColE1/pMB1/pBR322/pUC origin of replication
   1779..2639    -  CDS            AmpR: β-lactamase; bla; confers resistance to ampicillin, carbenicillin, and related antibiotics
   2640..2744    -  promoter       AmpR promoter: bla
   2839..2874    +  CDS            rop (fragment): Rop protein, which maintains plasmids at low copy number; rop
   2976..3075    +  misc_feature   bom (fragment): basis of mobility region from pBR322
   3081..3235    -  CDS            lacZα (fragment): LacZα fragment of β-galactosidase; lacZ fragment
   3504..3785    +  CDS            yrhB: YRHB_ECOLI - Protein predicted: Swiss-Prot protein existence level 4. From Escherichia coli (strain K12).
