[The description below was written by a language model from this plasmid's Addgene catalogue record and pLannotate feature annotations shown in this document.]
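Description:
pITEu2 is a small (about 3.8 kb) pUC19-based plasmid that serves as a source of an integration-targeting fragment for Saccharomyces cerevisiae rather than as a self-replicating yeast vector. Although it is catalogued as a yeast expression vector, the feature table shows no yeast origin or centromere. In E. coli it is maintained at high copy through the ColE1/pUC origin and selected with ampicillin via the β-lactamase gene and its native promoter. The lac promoter/operator, CAP site and lacZα, lacI, rop and bom fragments are remnants of the pUC19 backbone.

The synthetic insert, assembled by Gibson cloning, is described as HO(-253, -1)-Repeat2-ISceI-pAgTEF1>Hph(partial). It consists of a homology arm covering the 253 bp immediately upstream of the yeast HO gene, a repeat element, an I-SceI meganuclease recognition site, and the Ashbya gossypii TEF1 promoter driving only the first part of the hygromycin phosphotransferase coding sequence. The annotation confirms the TEF promoter followed by a short HygR fragment of under 200 bp. The HO arm, the repeat and the I-SceI site are not annotated. A region called as E. coli yrhB lies roughly where the repeat would be expected, but the record does not say whether it corresponds to it.

According to the record, pITEu2 is used together with the pToxEXP/pToxAmp plasmids to insert heterologous genes at the ho locus, as part of a toxin-antitoxin-mediated system for integrating tandem gene repeats. The truncated marker suggests a split-marker design, in which hygromycin resistance is restored only after recombination with a partner fragment carrying the rest of the gene. The record does not spell out this mechanism, nor the roles of the repeat and the I-SceI site.
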