Addgene plasmid #218282: pITEu2
Purpose: Use together with pToxEXP/pToxAmp plasmids to insert heterologous genes at ho locus
Depositing lab: Claudia Vickers. Depositing organization: Queensland University of Technology. Publication: The integration of tandem gene repeats via a bacterial type-II toxin-antitoxin-mediated gene amplification (ToxAmp) system and stability visualisation in Saccharomyces cerevisiae. Evans S, Lu Z, McDonnell L, Anderson W, Peralta F, Watkins T , Ahmed H, Luna-Flores CH, Loan T, Navone L, Trau M, Scott CH, Speight R, Vickers CE, Peng B. bioRxiv 2024.01.30.578080 10.1101/2024.01.30.578080.
Backbone
  Vector backbone: pUC19
  Vector type: Yeast Expression
Growth in bacteria
  Bacterial resistance: Ampicillin, 100 μg/mL
  Growth temperature: 37°C
  Growth strain: DH5alpha
  Copy number: High Copy
Gene/Insert
  Gene/Insert name: HO(-253, -1)-Repeat2-ISceI-pAgTEF1>Hph(partial)
  Species: Synthetic
  Cloning method: Gibson Cloning
Terms and licenses: Academic/Nonprofit Terms; Industry Terms: Not Available to Industry
Depositor comments: Please visit https://doi.org/10.1101/2024.01.30.578080 for bioRxiv preprint.
How to cite: pITEu2 was a gift from Claudia Vickers (Addgene plasmid # 218282 ; http://n2t.net/addgene:218282 ; RRID:Addgene_218282)
